Addgene plasmid #26858: hs-norpA
Depositing lab: Craig Montell. Depositing organization: Johns Hopkins University and School of Medicine. Publication: The SOCS box protein STOPS is required for phototransduction through its effects on phospholipase C. Wang T, Wang X, Xie Q, Montell C. Neuron. 2008 Jan 10. 57(1):56-68. 10.1016/j.neuron.2007.11.020 PubMed 18184564.
Backbone
  Vector backbone: pCaspeRhs
  Backbone size w/o insert (bp): 8780
  Vector type: Insect Expression
Growth in bacteria
  Bacterial resistance: Ampicillin, 100 μg/mL
  Growth temperature: 37°C
  Growth strain: DH5alpha
  Copy number: High Copy
Gene/Insert
  Gene/Insert name: no receptor potential A (alt name: norpA)
  Species: D. melanogaster (fly)
  Entrez Gene: norpA (a.k.a. Dmel_CG3620, CG3620, CdkA, DIP2, Dmel\CG3620, MRE18, NORPA, NorpA, PI-PLC, PLC, PLC-beta, PLCbeta, anon-EST:Posey221, nofC, rof, x12, x13, x16, x24)
  Cloning method: Restriction Enzyme
  Sequencing primers: 5′ n/a
Terms and licenses: Academic/Nonprofit Terms; Industry Terms: Not Available to Industry
Depositor comments: To express norpA under control of the hsp70 promoter, full length norpA cDNA was excised from pHKX-norpA and subcloned into pCaspeRhs
How to cite: hs-norpA was a gift from Craig Montell (Addgene plasmid # 26858 ; http://n2t.net/addgene:26858 ; RRID:Addgene_26858)
