[The description below was written by a language model from this plasmid's Addgene catalogue record.]
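Description:
hs-norpA is a Drosophila expression construct built on the pCaspeRhs backbone (about 8.8 kb without insert), catalogued as an insect expression vector. It is maintained in E. coli as a high-copy plasmid under ampicillin selection. The pCaspeR family of vectors is generally used for P-element-mediated germline transformation of flies, typically with a mini-white eye-colour marker for identifying transformants. However, no feature table accompanies this record, so the P-element ends, marker, bacterial origin and polyadenylation signal are not individually documented here.

The payload is the full-length cDNA of Drosophila melanogaster norpA (no receptor potential A), which encodes the phospholipase C-beta that acts in fly phototransduction. According to the depositor's notes, the cDNA was excised from an earlier plasmid, pHKX-norpA, and subcloned by restriction enzyme cloning into pCaspeRhs so that it sits under control of the hsp70 heat-shock promoter. This arrangement makes norpA transcription inducible by temperature shift rather than dependent on its native, photoreceptor-enriched regulation, allowing PLC levels to be raised on demand and across tissues. No epitope tags, fusions or reporters are recorded, and the insert size is not stated.

The associated publication concerns the SOCS box protein STOPS and its requirement for phototransduction through effects on phospholipase C. This suggests the construct served to supply or overexpress NORPA in flies, for example to test whether restoring PLC levels rescues visual signalling defects, although the record itself does not spell out the specific experiment.
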