>Addgene plasmid #26858 | hs-norpA | addgene partial sequence | sequence record 33104 | 26858 with pCasper-hs
AGGGAATTGGGAATTCGTTAACAGATCTGCGGCCGCCTCGAGATCTTGATCTGGCTTAGATATATATCGC
ATGTGCAGGGCAACGGAAACGGAAGCGTCAGCGGCAACGGAAACAGCAACGGAAGTGGAAACGGAAACGG
AAGTGGCTAAGCTAACGTCACACAGTCTGCAATAATGACCAAGAAGTACGAGTTCGATTGGATCATTCCG
GTTCCGCCGGAATTGACCACGGGCTGCGTTTTTGATCGCTGGTTCGAAAACGAAAAGGAGACAAAGGAGA
ATGACTTTGAGCGTGATGCCCTCTTCAAGGTCGATGAATACGGATTTTTTCTGTACTGGAAAAGCGAGGG
CAGGGATGGCGATGTCATAGAGCTCTGCCAAGTGAGCGACATTCGTGCGGGCGGAACACCAAAGGATCCG
AAGATACTTGATAAGGTGACGAAGAAGAACGGCACCAATATACCGGAACTGGATAAGCGATCCCTGACGA
TCTGTTCGAACACGGACTATATCAATATAACATATCACCATGTTATTTGTCCAGATGCGGCAACAGCCAA
GAGCTGGCAAAAGAACTTGCGTCTCATCACGCATAATAACCGCGCCACGAATGTGTGCCCGCGCGTCAAC
CTGATGAAGCATTGGATGCGATTGAGTTACTGCGTAGAGAAGAGTGGAAAAATTCCGGTTAAAACGCTGG
CCAAAACCTTTGCATCCGGCAAAACGGAGAAATTGGTGTACACGTGCATAAAGGATGCCGGTCTGCCCGA
TGATAAAAACGCAACGATGACCAAGGAGCAGTTCACCTTCGACAAGTTCTACGCCTTGTACCACAAGGTG
TGTCCCCGAAACGACATTGAGGAGCTCTTCACCTCCATCACCAAGGGCAAGCAGGAC
